Addgene plasmid #76108: CDKL4 gRNA (BRDN0001149476)
Purpose: 3rd generation lentiviral gRNA plasmid targeting human CDKL4
Depositing lab: John Doench & David Root. Depositing organization: Broad Institute. Publication: Optimized sgRNA design to maximize activity and minimize off-target effects of CRISPR-Cas9. Doench JG, Fusi N, Sullender M, Hegde M, Vaimberg EW, Donovan KF, Smith I, Tothova Z, Wilen C, Orchard R, Virgin HW, Listgarten J, Root DE. Nat Biotechnol. 2016 Jan 18. doi: 10.1038/nbt.3437. PubMed 26780180.
Backbone
  Vector backbone: lentiGuide-Puro
  Backbone manufacturer: Zhang Lab (Addgene plasmid # 52963)
  Vector type: Mammalian Expression, Lentiviral, CRISPR
  Selectable markers: Puromycin
Growth in bacteria
  Bacterial resistance: Ampicillin, 100 μg/mL
  Growth temperature: 37°C
  Growth strain: DH5alpha
  Copy number: High Copy
Gene/Insert
  Gene/Insert name: CDKL4 (alt names: CDKL4; NM_001009565.1)
  gRNA/shRNA sequence: AATATTCTAATAACTAAGCA
  Species: H. sapiens (human)
  Entrez Gene: CDKL4
  Promoter: hU6
  Cloning method: Unknown
  Sequencing primers: 5′ U6-F; 3′ pS2-R
Terms and licenses: Academic/Nonprofit Terms; Industry Terms: Not Available to Industry
Depositor comments: The gRNA was designed to target the following Genbank reference sequence(s): NM_001009565.1. Note that this plasmid does NOT contain Cas9. It should be used in conjunction with lentiCas9-Blast (Addgene #52962) or otherwise with cell lines already expressing Cas9. Browse the full kinome gRNA library at http://www.addgene.org/pooled-library/broadgpp-human-kinome/ or visit http://www.broadinstitute.org/rnai/public/ for detailed protocols and information.
How to cite: CDKL4 gRNA (BRDN0001149476) was a gift from John Doench & David Root (Addgene plasmid # 76108 ; http://n2t.net/addgene:76108 ; RRID:Addgene_76108)
