[The description below was written by a language model from this plasmid's Addgene catalogue record and the feature table of its GenBank file.]
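Description:
CDKL4 gRNA (BRDN0001149476) is a third-generation lentiviral CRISPR guide plasmid built on the lentiGuide-Puro backbone, carrying a single guide RNA directed against human CDKL4 (designed against the reference transcript NM_001009565.1). The 8.3 kb circular plasmid is propagated in E. coli through a high-copy ColE1/pUC-type origin with ampicillin selection from the bla gene. It also retains an f1 origin, an SV40 origin and lac/T7/T3 promoter remnants from its cloning-vector ancestry.

The lentiviral transfer cassette begins with an RSV promoter fused to a truncated HIV-1 5' LTR, which drives Tat-independent production of the genomic RNA in packaging cells. This is followed by the Psi packaging signal and the Rev response element for nuclear export of the unspliced genome. Within the proviral region, a human U6 RNA polymerase III promoter transcribes the CDKL4-specific spacer joined to the Streptococcus pyogenes Cas9 gRNA scaffold. A cPPT/CTS element, which aids nuclear import of the pre-integration complex, lies just downstream of the scaffold. After it, an EF-1-alpha promoter with its intron A expresses puromycin N-acetyltransferase, allowing puromycin selection of transduced mammalian cells. A WPRE enhances transcript stability and expression, and the cassette ends in a U3-deleted, self-inactivating 3' LTR, with an SV40 polyadenylation signal beyond it.

The plasmid does not encode Cas9, so it is meant for cells that already express Cas9 or for use alongside a separate Cas9 lentiviral vector, to generate CDKL4 knockouts. It belongs to a human kinome gRNA collection associated with work on optimised sgRNA design.
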