LOCUS       Exported 8323 bp ds-DNA circular SYN 13-MAY-2021
DEFINITION  3rd generation lentiviral gRNA plasmid targeting human CDKL4.
ACCESSION   .
VERSION     .
KEYWORDS    CDKL4 gRNA (BRDN0001149476)
SOURCE      synthetic DNA construct
  ORGANISM  synthetic DNA construct
REFERENCE   1 (bases 1 to 8323)
  AUTHORS   Doench JG, Fusi N, Sullender M, Hegde M, Vaimberg EW, Donovan KF,
            Smith I, Tothova Z, Wilen C, Orchard R, Virgin HW, Listgarten J,
            Root DE
  TITLE     Optimized sgRNA design to maximize activity and minimize off-target
            effects of CRISPR-Cas9.
  JOURNAL   Nat Biotechnol. 2016 Jan 18. doi: 10.1038/nbt.3437.
  PUBMED    26780180
REFERENCE   2 (bases 1 to 8323)
  AUTHORS   .
  TITLE     Direct Submission
  JOURNAL   Exported May 13, 2021 from SnapGene Server 1.1.58
            http://www.snapgene.com
FEATURES             Location/Qualifiers
     source          1..8323
                     /organism="synthetic DNA construct"
                     /mol_type="other DNA"
     promoter        87..1265
                     /label=EF-1-alpha promoter
                     /note="strong constitutive promoter for human elongation
                     factor EF-1-alpha"
     intron          318..1256
                     /label=EF-1-alpha intron A
                     /note="intron upstream of the start codon of human
                     EF-1-alpha"
     primer_bind     1213..1233
                     /label=EF1a-F
                     /note="Human elongation factor-1a promoter, forward primer"
     CDS             1278..1877
                     /codon_start=1
                     /gene="pac from Streptomyces alboniger"
                     /product="puromycin N-acetyltransferase"
                     /label=PuroR
                     /note="confers resistance to puromycin"
                     /translation="MTEYKPTVRLATRDDVPRAVRTLAAAFADYPATRHTVDPDRHIER
                     VTELQELFLTRVGLDIGKVWVADDGAAVAVWTTPESVEAGAVFAEIGPRMAELSGSRLA
                     AQQQMEGLLAPHRPKEPAWFLATVGVSPDHQGKGLGSAVVLPGVEAAERAGVPAFLETS
                     APRNLPFYERLGFTVTADVEVPEGPRTWCMTRKPGA"
     primer_bind     complement(1278..1297)
                     /label=Puro-R
                     /note="Puromycin resistance gene, reverse primer. Also
                     called puro-variant-R"
     primer_bind     1774..1794
                     /label=Puro-F
                     /note="Puromycin resistance gene, forward primer"
     misc_feature    1893..2481
                     /label=WPRE
                     /note="woodchuck hepatitis virus posttranscriptional
                     regulatory element"
     primer_bind     complement(1946..1966)
                     /label=WPRE-R
                     /note="WPRE, reverse primer"
     CDS             complement(2364..2375)
                     /codon_start=1
                     /product="Factor Xa recognition and cleavage site"
                     /label=Factor Xa site
                     /translation="IEGR"
     LTR             2553..2786
                     /label=3' LTR (Delta-U3)
                     /note="self-inactivating 3' long terminal repeat (LTR) from
                     HIV-1"
     polyA_signal    2864..2985
                     /label=SV40 poly(A) signal
                     /note="SV40 polyadenylation signal"
     primer_bind     complement(2901..2920)
                     /label=SV40pA-R
                     /note="SV40 polyA, reverse primer"
     primer_bind     2955..2974
                     /label=EBV-rev
                     /note="SV40 polyA terminator, reverse primer"
     rep_origin      3025..3160
                     /label=SV40 ori
                     /note="SV40 origin of replication"
     primer_bind     3087..3106
                     /label=SV40pro-F
                     /note="SV40 promoter/origin, forward primer"
     primer_bind     complement(3180..3199)
                     /label=T7
                     /note="T7 promoter, forward primer"
     promoter        complement(3181..3199)
                     /label=T7 promoter
                     /note="promoter for bacteriophage T7 RNA polymerase"
     primer_bind     complement(3209..3226)
                     /label=M13 Forward
                     /note="In lacZ gene. Also called M13-F20 or M13 (-21)
                     Forward"
     primer_bind     complement(3209..3225)
                     /label=M13 fwd
                     /note="common sequencing primer, one of multiple similar
                     variants"
     primer_bind     complement(3218..3240)
                     /label=M13/pUC Forward
                     /note="In lacZ gene"
     rep_origin      3367..3822
                     /direction=RIGHT
                     /label=f1 ori
                     /note="f1 bacteriophage origin of replication; arrow
                     indicates direction of (+) strand synthesis"
     primer_bind     complement(3454..3473)
                     /label=F1ori-R
                     /note="F1 origin, reverse primer"
     primer_bind     3664..3685
                     /label=F1ori-F
                     /note="F1 origin, forward primer"
     promoter        3848..3952
                     /gene="bla"
                     /label=AmpR promoter
     CDS             3953..4813
                     /codon_start=1
                     /gene="bla"
                     /product="beta-lactamase"
                     /label=AmpR
                     /note="confers resistance to ampicillin, carbenicillin, and
                     related antibiotics"
                     /translation="MSIQHFRVALIPFFAAFCLPVFAHPETLVKVKDAEDQLGARVGYI
                     ELDLNSGKILESFRPEERFPMMSTFKVLLCGAVLSRIDAGQEQLGRRIHYSQNDLVEYS
                     PVTEKHLTDGMTVRELCSAAITMSDNTAANLLLTTIGGPKELTAFLHNMGDHVTRLDRW
                     EPELNEAIPNDERDTTMPVAMATTLRKLLTGELLTLASRQQLIDWMEADKVAGPLLRSA
                     LPAGWFIADKSGAGERGSRGIIAALGPDGKPSRIVVIYTTGSQATMDERNRQIAEIGAS
                     LIKHW"
     primer_bind     complement(4171..4190)
                     /label=Amp-R
                     /note="Ampicillin resistance gene, reverse primer"
     rep_origin      4984..5572
                     /direction=RIGHT
                     /label=ori
                     /note="high-copy-number ColE1/pMB1/pBR322/pUC origin of
                     replication"
     primer_bind     5473..5492
                     /label=pBR322ori-F
                     /note="pBR322 origin, forward primer"
     primer_bind     5726..5743
                     /label=L4440
                     /note="L4440 vector, forward primer"
     protein_bind    5860..5881
                     /label=CAP binding site
                     /bound_moiety="E. coli catabolite activator protein"
                     /note="CAP binding activates transcription in the presence
                     of cAMP."
     promoter        5896..5926
                     /label=lac promoter
                     /note="promoter for the E. coli lac operon"
     protein_bind    5934..5950
                     /label=lac operator
                     /bound_moiety="lac repressor encoded by lacI"
                     /note="The lac repressor binds to the lac operator to
                     inhibit transcription in E. coli. This inhibition can be
                     relieved by adding lactose or
                     isopropyl-beta-D-thiogalactopyranoside (IPTG)."
     primer_bind     5939..5961
                     /label=M13/pUC Reverse
                     /note="In lacZ gene"
     primer_bind     5958..5974
                     /label=M13 rev
                     /note="common sequencing primer, one of multiple similar
                     variants"
     primer_bind     5958..5974
                     /label=M13 Reverse
                     /note="In lacZ gene. Also called M13-rev"
     primer_bind     5993..6013
                     /label=T3
                     /note="T3 promoter, forward primer"
     promoter        5995..6013
                     /label=T3 promoter
                     /note="promoter for bacteriophage T3 RNA polymerase"
     promoter        6041..6267
                     /label=RSV promoter
                     /note="Rous sarcoma virus enhancer/promoter"
     LTR             6268..6448
                     /label=5' LTR (truncated)
                     /note="truncated 5' long terminal repeat (LTR) from HIV-1"
     misc_feature    6495..6620
                     /label=HIV-1 Psi
                     /note="packaging signal of human immunodeficiency virus
                     type 1"
     misc_feature    7113..7346
                     /label=RRE
                     /note="The Rev response element (RRE) of HIV-1 allows for
                     Rev-dependent mRNA export from the nucleus to the
                     cytoplasm."
     CDS             7531..7575
                     /codon_start=1
                     /product="antigenic peptide corresponding to amino acids
                     655 to 669 of the HIV envelope protein gp41 (Lutje Hulsik
                     et al., 2013)"
                     /label=gp41 peptide
                     /note="recognized by the 2H10 single-chain llama nanobody"
                     /translation="KNEQELLELDKWASL"
     promoter        7753..7993
                     /label=U6 promoter
                     /note="RNA polymerase III promoter for human U6 snRNA"
     primer_bind     7753..7773
                     /label=hU6-F
                     /note="Human U6 promoter, forward primer"
     primer_bind     7924..7943
                     /label=LKO.1 5'
                     /note="Human U6 promoter, forward primer"
     misc_RNA        8023..8098
                     /label=gRNA scaffold
                     /note="guide RNA scaffold for the Streptococcus pyogenes
                     CRISPR/Cas9 system"
     misc_feature    8154..8271
                     /label=cPPT/CTS
                     /note="central polypurine tract and central termination
                     sequence of HIV-1"
ORIGIN
        1 cccgggtgca aagatggata aagttttaaa cagagaggaa tctttgcagc taatggacct
       61 tctaggtctt gaaaggagtg ggaattggct ccggtgcccg tcagtgggca gagcgcacat
      121 cgcccacagt ccccgagaag ttggggggag gggtcggcaa ttgatccggt gcctagagaa
      181 ggtggcgcgg ggtaaactgg gaaagtgatg tcgtgtactg gctccgcctt tttcccgagg
      241 gtgggggaga accgtatata agtgcagtag tcgccgtgaa cgttcttttt cgcaacgggt
      301 ttgccgccag aacacaggta agtgccgtgt gtggttcccg cgggcctggc ctctttacgg
      361 gttatggccc ttgcgtgcct tgaattactt ccacctggct gcagtacgtg attcttgatc
      421 ccgagcttcg ggttggaagt gggtgggaga gttcgaggcc ttgcgcttaa ggagcccctt
      481 cgcctcgtgc ttgagttgag gcctggcctg ggcgctgggg ccgccgcgtg cgaatctggt
      541 ggcaccttcg cgcctgtctc gctgctttcg ataagtctct agccatttaa aatttttgat
      601 gacctgctgc gacgcttttt ttctggcaag atagtcttgt aaatgcgggc caagatctgc
      661 acactggtat ttcggttttt ggggccgcgg gcggcgacgg ggcccgtgcg tcccagcgca
      721 catgttcggc gaggcggggc ctgcgagcgc ggccaccgag aatcggacgg gggtagtctc
      781 aagctggccg gcctgctctg gtgcctggcc tcgcgccgcc gtgtatcgcc ccgccctggg
      841 cggcaaggct ggcccggtcg gcaccagttg cgtgagcgga aagatggccg cttcccggcc
      901 ctgctgcagg gagctcaaaa tggaggacgc ggcgctcggg agagcgggcg ggtgagtcac
      961 ccacacaaag gaaaagggcc tttccgtcct cagccgtcgc ttcatgtgac tccacggagt
     1021 accgggcgcc gtccaggcac ctcgattagt tctcgagctt ttggagtacg tcgtctttag
     1081 gttgggggga ggggttttat gcgatggagt ttccccacac tgagtgggtg gagactgaag
     1141 ttaggccagc ttggcacttg atgtaattct ccttggaatt tgcccttttt gagtttggat
     1201 cttggttcat tctcaagcct cagacagtgg ttcaaagttt ttttcttcca tttcaggtgt
     1261 cgtgacgtac ggccaccatg accgagtaca agcccacggt gcgcctcgcc acccgcgacg
     1321 acgtccccag ggccgtacgc accctcgccg ccgcgttcgc cgactacccc gccacgcgcc
     1381 acaccgtcga tccggaccgc cacatcgagc gggtcaccga gctgcaagaa ctcttcctca
     1441 cgcgcgtcgg gctcgacatc ggcaaggtgt gggtcgcgga cgacggcgcc gccgtggcgg
     1501 tctggaccac gccggagagc gtcgaagcgg gggcggtgtt cgccgagatc ggcccgcgca
     1561 tggccgagtt gagcggttcc cggctggccg cgcagcaaca gatggaaggc ctcctggcgc
     1621 cgcaccggcc caaggagccc gcgtggttcc tggccaccgt cggagtctcg cccgaccacc
     1681 agggcaaggg tctgggcagc gccgtcgtgc tccccggagt ggaggcggcc gagcgcgccg
     1741 gggtgcccgc cttcctggag acctccgcgc cccgcaacct ccccttctac gagcggctcg
     1801 gcttcaccgt caccgccgac gtcgaggtgc ccgaaggacc gcgcacctgg tgcatgaccc
     1861 gcaagcccgg tgcctgaacg cgttaagtcg acaatcaacc tctggattac aaaatttgtg
     1921 aaagattgac tggtattctt aactatgttg ctccttttac gctatgtgga tacgctgctt
     1981 taatgccttt gtatcatgct attgcttccc gtatggcttt cattttctcc tccttgtata
     2041 aatcctggtt gctgtctctt tatgaggagt tgtggcccgt tgtcaggcaa cgtggcgtgg
     2101 tgtgcactgt gtttgctgac gcaaccccca ctggttgggg cattgccacc acctgtcagc
     2161 tcctttccgg gactttcgct ttccccctcc ctattgccac ggcggaactc atcgccgcct
     2221 gccttgcccg ctgctggaca ggggctcggc tgttgggcac tgacaattcc gtggtgttgt
     2281 cggggaaatc atcgtccttt ccttggctgc tcgcctgtgt tgccacctgg attctgcgcg
     2341 ggacgtcctt ctgctacgtc ccttcggccc tcaatccagc ggaccttcct tcccgcggcc
     2401 tgctgccggc tctgcggcct cttccgcgtc ttcgccttcg ccctcagacg agtcggatct
     2461 ccctttgggc cgcctccccg cgtcgacttt aagaccaatg acttacaagg cagctgtaga
     2521 tcttagccac tttttaaaag aaaagggggg actggaaggg ctaattcact cccaacgaag
     2581 acaagatctg ctttttgctt gtactgggtc tctctggtta gaccagatct gagcctggga
     2641 gctctctggc taactaggga acccactgct taagcctcaa taaagcttgc cttgagtgct
     2701 tcaagtagtg tgtgcccgtc tgttgtgtga ctctggtaac tagagatccc tcagaccctt
     2761 ttagtcagtg tggaaaatct ctagcagtac gtatagtagt tcatgtcatc ttattattca
     2821 gtatttataa cttgcaaaga aatgaatatc agagagtgag aggaacttgt ttattgcagc
     2881 ttataatggt tacaaataaa gcaatagcat cacaaatttc acaaataaag catttttttc
     2941 actgcattct agttgtggtt tgtccaaact catcaatgta tcttatcatg tctggctcta
     3001 gctatcccgc ccctaactcc gcccatcccg cccctaactc cgcccagttc cgcccattct
     3061 ccgccccatg gctgactaat tttttttatt tatgcagagg ccgaggccgc ctcggcctct
     3121 gagctattcc agaagtagtg aggaggcttt tttggaggcc tagggacgta cccaattcgc
     3181 cctatagtga gtcgtattac gcgcgctcac tggccgtcgt tttacaacgt cgtgactggg
     3241 aaaaccctgg cgttacccaa cttaatcgcc ttgcagcaca tccccctttc gccagctggc
     3301 gtaatagcga agaggcccgc accgatcgcc cttcccaaca gttgcgcagc ctgaatggcg
     3361 aatgggnnnn nnnnnnnnnn nnnnnnnnnn nnnnnnnnnn nnnnnnnnnn nnnnnnnnnn
     3421 nnnnnnnnnn nnnnnnnnnn nnnnnnnnnn nnnnnnnnnn nnnnnnnnnn nnnnnnnnnn
     3481 nnnnnnnnnn cnnnnnnnnn nnnnnnnnnn nnnnnnnnnn nnnnnnnnnn nnnnnnnnnn
     3541 nnnnnnnnnn nnnnnnnnnn nnnnnnnnnn nnnnnnnnnn nnannnnnnn nnnnnnnnnn
     3601 nnnnnnnnnn nnnnnnnnnn nnnnnnnnnn nncctttgac gttggagtcc acgttcttta
     3661 atagtggact cttgttccaa actggaacaa cactcaaccc tatctcggtc tattcttttg
     3721 atttataagg gattttgccg atttcggcct attggttaaa aaatgagctg atttaacaaa
     3781 aatttaacgc gaattttaac aaaatattaa cgcttacaat ttaggtggca cttttcgggg
     3841 aaatgtgcgc ggaaccccta tttgtttatt tttctaaata cattcaaata tgtatccgct
     3901 catgagacaa taaccctgat aaatgcttca ataatattga aaaaggaaga gtatgagtat
     3961 tcaacatttc cgtgtcgccc ttattccctt ttttgcggca ttttgccttc ctgtttttgc
     4021 tcacccagaa acgctggtga aagtaaaaga tgctgaagat cagttgggtg cacgagtggg
     4081 ttacatcgaa ctggatctca acagcggtaa gatccttgag agttttcgcc ccgaagaacg
     4141 ttttccaatg atgagcactt ttaaagttct gctatgtggc gcggtattat cccgtattga
     4201 cgccgggcaa gagcaactcg gtcgccgcat acactattct cagaatgact tggttgagta
     4261 ctcaccagtc acagaaaagc atcttacgga tggcatgaca gtaagagaat tatgcagtgc
     4321 tgccataacc atgagtgata acactgcggc caacttactt ctgacaacga tcggaggacc
     4381 gaaggagcta accgcttttt tgcacaacat gggggatcat gtaactcgcc ttgatcgttg
     4441 ggaaccggag ctgaatgaag ccataccaaa cgacgagcgt gacaccacga tgcctgtagc
     4501 aatggcaaca acgttgcgca aactattaac tggcgaacta cttactctag cttcccggca
     4561 acaattaata gactggatgg aggcggataa agttgcagga ccacttctgc gctcggccct
     4621 tccggctggc tggtttattg ctgataaatc tggagccggt gagcgtgggt ctcgcggtat
     4681 cattgcagca ctggggccag atggtaagcc ctcccgtatc gtagttatct acacgacggg
     4741 gagtcaggca actatggatg aacgaaatag acagatcgct gagataggtg cctcactgat
     4801 taagcattgg taactgtcag accaagttta ctcatatata ctttagattg atttaaaact
     4861 tcatttttaa tttaaaagga tctaggtgaa gatccttttt gataatctca tgaccaaaat
     4921 cccttaacgt gagttttcgt tccactgagc gtcagacccc gtagaaaaga tcaaaggatc
     4981 ttcttgagat cctttttttc tgcgcgtaat ctgctgcttg caaacaaaaa aaccaccgct
     5041 accagcggtg gtttgtttgc cggatcaaga gctaccaact ctttttccga aggtaactgg
     5101 cttcagcaga gcgcagatac caaatactgt tcttctagtg tagccgtagt taggccacca
     5161 cttcaagaac tctgtagcac cgcctacata cctcgctctg ctaatcctgt taccagtggc
     5221 tgctgccagt ggcgataagt cgtgtcttac cgggttggac tcaagacgat agttaccgga
     5281 taaggcgcag cggtcgggct gaacgggggg ttcgtgcaca cagcccagct tggagcgaac
     5341 gacctacacc gaactgagat acctacagcg tgagctatga gaaagcgcca cgcttcccga
     5401 agggagaaag gcggacaggt atccggtaag cggcagggtc ggaacaggag agcgcacgag
     5461 ggagcttcca gggggaaacg cctggtatct ttatagtcct gtcgggtttc gccacctctg
     5521 acttgagcgt cgatttttgt gatgctcgtc aggggggcgg agcctatgga aaaacgccag
     5581 caacgcggcc tttttacggt tcctggcctt ttgctggcct tttgctcaca tgttctttcc
     5641 tgcgttatcc cctgattctg tggataaccg tattaccgcc tttgagtgag ctgataccgc
     5701 tcgccgcagc cgaacgaccg agcgcagcga gtcagtgagc gaggaagcgg aagagcgccc
     5761 aatacgcaaa ccgcctctcc ccgcgcgttg gccgattcat taatgcagct ggcacgacag
     5821 gtttcccgac tggaaagcgg gcagtgagcg caacgcaatt aatgtgagtt agctcactca
     5881 ttaggcaccc caggctttac actttatgct tccggctcgt atgttgtgtg gaattgtgag
     5941 cggataacaa tttcacacag gaaacagcta tgaccatgat tacgccaagc gcgcaattaa
     6001 ccctcactaa agggaacaaa agctggagct gcaagcttaa tgtagtctta tgcaatactc
     6061 ttgtagtctt gcaacatggt aacgatgagt tagcaacatg ccttacaagg agagaaaaag
     6121 caccgtgcat gccgattggt ggaagtaagg tggtacgatc gtgccttatt aggaaggcaa
     6181 cagacgggtc tgacatggat tggacgaacc actgaattgc cgcattgcag agatattgta
     6241 tttaagtgcc tagctcgata cataaacggg tctctctggt tagaccagat ctgagcctgg
     6301 gagctctctg gctaactagg gaacccactg cttaagcctc aataaagctt gccttgagtg
     6361 cttcaagtag tgtgtgcccg tctgttgtgt gactctggta actagagatc cctcagaccc
     6421 ttttagtcag tgtggaaaat ctctagcagt ggcgcccgaa cagggacttg aaagcgaaag
     6481 ggaaaccaga ggagctctct cgacgcagga ctcggcttgc tgaagcgcgc acggcaagag
     6541 gcgaggggcg gcgactggtg agtacgccaa aaattttgac tagcggaggc tagaaggaga
     6601 gagatgggtg cgagagcgtc agtattaagc gggggagaat tagatcgcga tgggaaaaaa
     6661 ttcggttaag gccaggggga aagaaaaaat ataaattaaa acatatagta tgggcaagca
     6721 gggagctaga acgattcgca gttaatcctg gcctgttaga aacatcagaa ggctgtagac
     6781 aaatactggg acagctacaa ccatcccttc agacaggatc agaagaactt agatcattat
     6841 ataatacagt agcaaccctc tattgtgtgc atcaaaggat agagataaaa gacaccaagg
     6901 aagctttaga caagatagag gaagagcaaa acaaaagtaa gaccaccgca cagcaagcgg
     6961 ccgctgatct tcagacctgg aggaggagat atgagggaca attggagaag tgaattatat
     7021 aaatataaag tagtaaaaat tgaaccatta ggagtagcac ccaccaaggc aaagagaaga
     7081 gtggtgcaga gagaaaaaag agcagtggga ataggagctt tgttccttgg gttcttggga
     7141 gcagcaggaa gcactatggg cgcagcgtca atgacgctga cggtacaggc cagacaatta
     7201 ttgtctggta tagtgcagca gcagaacaat ttgctgaggg ctattgaggc gcaacagcat
     7261 ctgttgcaac tcacagtctg gggcatcaag cagctccagg caagaatcct ggctgtggaa
     7321 agatacctaa aggatcaaca gctcctgggg atttggggtt gctctggaaa actcatttgc
     7381 accactgctg tgccttggaa tgctagttgg agtaataaat ctctggaaca gatttggaat
     7441 cacacgacct ggatggagtg ggacagagaa attaacaatt acacaagctt aatacactcc
     7501 ttaattgaag aatcgcaaaa ccagcaagaa aagaatgaac aagaattatt ggaattagat
     7561 aaatgggcaa gtttgtggaa ttggtttaac ataacaaatt ggctgtggta tataaaatta
     7621 ttcataatga tagtaggagg cttggtaggt ttaagaatag tttttgctgt actttctata
     7681 gtgaatagag ttaggcaggg atattcacca ttatcgtttc agacccacct cccaaccccg
     7741 aggggaccca gagagggcct atttcccatg attccttcat atttgcatat acgatacaag
     7801 gctgttagag agataattag aattaatttg actgtaaaca caaagatatt agtacaaaat
     7861 acgtgacgta gaaagtaata atttcttggg tagtttgcag ttttaaaatt atgttttaaa
     7921 atggactatc atatgcttac cgtaacttga aagtatttcg atttcttggc tttatatatc
     7981 ttgtggaaag gacgaaacac cgaatattct aataactaag cagttttaga gctagaaata
     8041 gcaagttaaa ataaggctag tccgttatca acttgaaaaa gtggcaccga gtcggtgctt
     8101 ttttaagctt ggcgtaacta gatcttgaga caaatggcag tattcatcca caattttaaa
     8161 agaaaagggg ggattggggg gtacagtgca ggggaaagaa tagtagacat aatagcaaca
     8221 gacatacaaa ctaaagaatt acaaaaacaa attacaaaaa ttcaaaattt tcgggtttat
     8281 tacagggaca gcagagatcc actttggcgc cggctcgagg ggg
//
