>Addgene plasmid #76108 | CDKL4 gRNA (BRDN0001149476) | depositor partial sequence | sequence record 143568 | Target Sequence
AATATTCTAATAACTAAGCA
