>Addgene plasmid #76108 | CDKL4 gRNA (BRDN0001149476) | addgene partial sequence | sequence record 185199 | hU6-F
TAGAAAGTAATAATTTCTTGGGTAGTTTGCAGTTTTAAAATTATGTTTTAAAATGGACTATCATATGCTT
ACCGTAACTTGAAAGTATTTCGATTTCTTGGCTTTATATATCTTGTGGAAAGGACGAAACACCGAATATT
CTAATAACTAAGCAGTTTTAGAGCTAGAAATAGCAAGTTAAAATAAGGCTAGTCCGTTATCAACTTGAAA
AAGTGGCACCGAGTCGGTGCTTTTTTAAGCTTGGCGTAACTAGATCTTGAGACAAATGGCAGTATTCATC
CACAATTTTAAAAGAAAAGGGGGGATTGGGGGGTACAGTGCAGGGGAAAGAATAGTAGACATAATAGCAA
CAGACATACAAACTAAAGAATTACAAAAACAAATTACAAAAATTCAAAATTTTCGGGTTTATTACAGGGA
CAGCAGAGATCCACTTTGGCGCCGGCTCGAGGGGGCCCGGGTGCAAAGATGGATAAAGTTTTAAACAGAG
AGGAATCTTTGCAGCTAATGGACCTTCTAGGTCTTGAAAGGAGTGGGAATTGGCTCCGGTGCCCGTCAGT
GGGCAGAGCG
